>Addgene plasmid #167842 | FEM1C | addgene full sequence | sequence record 331056 | Addgene NGS Result
AGGATCGAGATCTCGATCCCGCGAAATTAATACGACTCACTATAGGGGAATTGTGAGCGGATAACAATTC
CCCTCTAGAAATAATTTTGTTTAACTTTAAGAAGGAGATATACCATGCATCATCATCATCATCACAGCAG
CGGCAGAGAAAACTTGTATTTCCAGGGCATGGATCTAAAGACAGCAGTATTTAACGCAGCTCGGGATGGC
AAACTCCGGCTTCTCACCAAATTGTTGGCAAGCAAATCCAAAGAGGAGGTTTCCTCCTTGATCTCTGAAA
AAACAAATGGGGCCACGCCACTCTTGATGGCCGCCAGGTATGGGCACCTTGACATGGTGGAATTCCTCCT
AGAGCAATGCAGTGCCTCCATAGAAGTTGGGGGCTCCGTCAATTTTGATGGCGAAACCATTGAGGGGGCT
CCCCCTTTATGGGCCGCTTCTGCAGCAGGACATCTGAAGGTGGTCCAGTCCTTGTTAAATCATGGAGCAT
CTGTCAACAACACGACTTTAACCAATTCAACTCCTCTTCGAGCTGCGTGTTTCGATGGCCATTTGGAAAT
AGTGAAGTACCTTGTAGAACACAAAGCTGATTTGGAAGTGTCAAACCGACATGGGCATACGTGCTTGATG
ATTTCATGTTACAAAGGACATAAAGAGATTGCTCAGTATTTACTTGAAAAGGGGGCAGATGTTAATAGAA
AAAGTGTCAAAGGTAATACTGCATTGCATGATTGTGCAGAATCTGGAAGTTTGGACATCATGAAGATGCT
TCTTATGTATTGTGCCAAGATGGAAAAGGATGGTTATGGAATGACTCCCCTTCTCTCAGCAAGTGTGACT
GGTCACACAAATATTGTGGATTTTCTGACACACCATGCACAGACCAGCAAGACAGAACGTATTAATGCTC
TAGAGCTTCTGGGAGCTACATTTGTAGACAAAAAAAGAGATCTGCTTGGGGCTTTGAAATACTGGAAAAA
GGCAATGAACATGAGGTACAGTGATAGGACTAATATTATTAGTAAACCAGTGCCACAGACACTAATAATG
GCTTATGATTATGCCAAGGAAGTGAACAGTGCAGAAGAGCTAGAAGGTCTTATTGCTGATCCTGATGAGA
TGAGAATGCAGGCACTATTAATCAGAGAACGTATTCTTGGTCCTTCTCATCCTGATACCTCTTACTATAT
TAGATATAGAGGCGCTGTCTATGCAGACTCTGGAAATTTCAAACGATGCATCAACCTATGGAAGTATGCT
TTGGATATGCAGCAGAGCAATTGATGACGAAGCTTGCGGCCGCACTCGAGCACCACCACCACCACCACTG
AGATCCGGCTGCTAACAAAGCCCGAAAGGAAGCTGAGTTGGCTGCTGCCACCGCTGAGCAATAACTAGCA
TAACCCCTTGGGGCCTCTAAACGGGTCTTGAGGGGTTTTTTGCTGAAAGGAGGAACTATATCCGGATTGG
CGAATGGG
[124 nt withheld, positions 1479-1602]
C
[91 nt withheld, positions 1604-1694]
A
[49 nt withheld, positions 1696-1744]
CCTTTGACGTTGGAGTCCACGTTCTTT
[37 nt withheld, positions 1772-1808]
ACCCTATCTCGGTCTATTCTTTTGATTTATAAGGGATTTTGCCGATTTCGGCCTATTGGTTAAAAAATGA
GCTGATTTAACAAAAATTTAACGCGAATTTTAACAAAATATTAACGCTTACAATTTAGGTGGCACTTTTC
GGGGAAATGTGCGCGGAACCCCTATTTGTTTATTTTTCTAAATACATTCAAATATGTATCCGCTCATGAA
TTAATTCTTAGAAAAACTCATCGAGCATCAAATGAAACTGCAATTTATTCATATCAGGATTATCAATACC
ATATTTTTGAAAAAGCCGTTTCTGTAATGAAGGAGAAAACTCACCGAGGCAGTTCCATAGGATGGCAAGA
TCCTGGTATCGGTCTGCGATTCCGACTCGTCCAACATCAATACAACCTATTAATTTCCCCTCGTCAAAAA
TAAGGTTATCAAGTGAGAAATCACCATGAGTGACGACTGAATCCGGTGAGAATGGCAAAAGTTTATGCAT
TTCTTTCCAGACTTGTTCAACAGGCCAGCCATTACGCTCGTCATCAAAATCACTCGCATCAACCAAACCG
TTATTCATTCGTGATTGCGCCTGAGCGAGACGAAATACGCGATCGCTGTTAAAAGGACAATTACAAACAG
GAATCGAATGCAACCGGCGCAGGAACACTGCCAGCGCATCAACAATATTTTCACCTGAATCAGGATATTC
TTCTAATACCTGGAATGCTGTTTTCCCGGGGATCGCAGTGGTGAGTAACCATGCATCATCAGGAGTACGG
ATAAAATGCTTGATGGTCGGAAGAGGCATAAATTCCGTCAGCCAGTTTAGTCTGACCATCTCATCTGTAA
CATCATTGGCAACGCTACCTTTGCCATGTTTCAGAAACAACTCTGGCGCATCGGGCTTCCCATACAATCG
ATAGATTGTCGCACCTGATTGCCCGACATTATCGCGAGCCCATTTATACCCATATAAATCAGCATCCATG
TTGGAATTTAATCGCGGCCTAGAGCAAGACGTTTCCCGTTGAATATGGCTCATAACACCCCTTGTATTAC
TGTTTATGTAAGCAGACAGTTTTATTGTTCATGACCAAAATCCCTTAACGTGAGTTTTCGTTCCACTGAG
CGTCAGACCCCGTAGAAAAGATCAAAGGATCTTCTTGAGATCCTTTTTTTCTGCGCGTAATCTGCTGCTT
GCAAACAAAAAAACCACCGCTACCAGCGGTGGTTTGTTTGCCGGATCAAGAGCTACCAACTCTTTTTCCG
AAGGTAACTGGCTTCAGCAGAGCGCAGATACCAAATACTGTCCTTCTAGTGTAGCCGTAGTTAGGCCACC
ACTTCAAGAACTCTGTAGCACCGCCTACATACCTCGCTCTGCTAATCCTGTTACCAGTGGCTGCTGCCAG
TGGCGATAAGTCGTGTCTTACCGGGTTGGACTCAAGACGATAGTTACCGGATAAGGCGCAGCGGTCGGGC
TGAACGGGGGGTTCGTGCACACAGCCCAGCTTGGAGCGAACGACCTACACCGAACTGAGATACCTACAGC
GTGAGCTATGAGAAAGCGCCACGCTTCCCGAAGGGAGAAAGGCGGACAGGTATCCGGTAAGCGGCAGGGT
CGGAACAGGAGAGCGCACGAGGGAGCTTCCAGGGGGAAACGCCTGGTATCTTTATAGTCCTGTCGGGTTT
CGCCACCTCTGACTTGAGCGTCGATTTTTGTGATGCTCGTCAGGGGGGCGGAGCCTATGGAAAAACGCCA
GCAACGCGGCCTTTTTACGGTTCCTGGCCTTTTGCTGGCCTTTTGCTCACATGTTCTTTCCTGCGTTATC
CCCTGATTCTGTGGATAACCGTATTACCGCCTTTGAGTGAGCTGATACCGCTCGCCGCAGCCGAACGACC
GAGCGCAGCGAGTCAGTGAGCGAGGAAGCGGAAGAGCGCCTGATGCGGTATTTTCTCCTTACGCATCTGT
GCGGTATTTCACACCGCAATGGTGCACTCTCAGTACAATCTGCTCTGATGCCGCATAGTTAAGCCAGTAT
ACACTCCGCTATCGCTACGTGACTGGGTCATGGCTGCGCCCCGACACCCGCCAACACCCGCTGACGCGCC
CTGACGGGCTTGTCTGCTCCCGGCATCCGCTTACAGACAAGCTGTGACCGTCTCCGGGAGCTGCATGTGT
CAGAGGTTTTCACCGTCATCACCGAAACGCGCGAGGCAGCTGCGGTAAAGCTCATCAGCGTGGTCGTGAA
GCGATTCACAGATGTCTGCCTGTTCATCCGCGTCCAGCTCGTTGAGTTTCTCCAGAAGCGTTAATGTCTG
GCTTCTGATAAAGCGGGCCATGTTAAGGGCGGTTTTTTCCTGTTTGGTCACTGATGCCTCCGTGTAAGGG
GGATTTCTGTTCATGGGGGTAATGATACCGATGAAACGAGAGAGGATGCTCACGATACGGGTTACTGATG
ATGAACATGCCCGGTTACTGGAACGTTGTGAGGGTAAACAACTGGCGGTATGGATGCGGCGGGACCAGAG
AAAAATCACTCAGGGTCAATGCCAGCGCTTCGTTAATACAGATGTAGGTGTTCCACAGGGTAGCCAGCAG
CATCCTGCGATGCAGATCCGGAACATAATGGTGCAGGGCGCTGACTTCCGCGTTTCCAGACTTTACGAAA
CACGGAAACCGAAGACCATTCATGTTGTTGCTCAGGTCGCAGACGTTTTGCAGCAGCAGTCGCTTCACGT
TCGCTCGCGTATCGGTGATTCATTCTGCTAACCAGTAAGGCAACCCCGCCAGCCTAGCCGGGTCCTCAAC
GACAGGAGCACGATCATGCGCACCCGTGGGGCCGCCATGCCGGCGATAATGGCCTGCTTCTCGCCGAAAC
GTTTGGTGGCGGGACCAGTGACGAAGGCTTGAGCGAGGGCGTGCAAGATTCCGAATACCGCAAGCGACAG
GCCGATCATCGTCGCGCTCCAGCGAAAGCGGTCCTCGCCGAAAATGACCCAGAGCGCTGCCGGCACCTGT
CCTACGAGTTGCATGATAAAGAAGACAGTCATAAGTGCGGCGACGATAGTCATGCCCCGCGCCCACCGGA
AGGAGCTGACTGGGTTGAAGGCTCTCAAGGGCATCGGTCGAGATCCCGGTGCCTAATGAGTGAGCTAACT
TACATTAATTGCGTTGCGCTCACTGCCCGCTTTCCAGTCGGGAAACCTGTCGTGCCAGCTGCATTAATGA
ATCGGCCAACGCGCGGGGAGAGGCGGTTTGCGTATTGGGCGCCAGGGTGGTTTTTCTTTTCACCAGTGAG
ACGGGCAACAGCTGATTGCCCTTCACCGCCTGGCCCTGAGAGAGTTGCAGCAAGCGGTCCACGCTGGTTT
GCCCCAGCAGGCGAAAATCCTGTTTGATGGTGGTTAACGGCGGGATATAACATGAGCTGTCTTCGGTATC
GTCGTATCCCACTACCGAGATATCCGCACCAACGCGCAGCCCGGACTCGGTAATGGCGCGCATTGCGCCC
AGCGCCATCTGATCGTTGGCAACCAGCATCGCAGTGGGAACGATGCCCTCATTCAGCATTTGCATGGTTT
GTTGAAAACCGGACATGGCACTCCAGTCGCCTTCCCGTTCCGCTATCGGCTGAATTTGATTGCGAGTGAG
ATATTTATGCCAGCCAGCCAGACGCAGACGCGCCGAGACAGAACTTAATGGGCCCGCTAACAGCGCGATT
TGCTGGTGACCCAATGCGACCAGATGCTCCACGCCCAGTCGCGTACCGTCTTCATGGGAGAAAATAATAC
TGTTGATGGGTGTCTGGTCAGAGACATCAAGAAATAACGCCGGAACATTAGTGCAGGCAGCTTCCACAGC
AATGGCATCCTGGTCATCCAGCGGATAGTTAATGATCAGCCCACTGACGCGTTGCGCGAGAAGATTGTGC
ACCGCCGCTTTACAGGCTTCGACGCCGCTTCGTTCTACCATCGACACCACCACGCTGGCACCCAGTTGAT
CGGCGCGAGATTTAATCGCCGCGACAATTTGCGACGGCGCGTGCAGGGCCAGACTGGAGGTGGCAACGCC
AATCAGCAACGACTGTTTGCCCGCCAGTTGTTGTGCCACGCGGTTGGGAATGTAATTCAGCTCCGCCATC
GCCGCTTCCACTTTTTCCCGCGTTTTCGCAGAAACGTGGCTGGCCTGGTTCACCACGCGGGAAACGGTCT
GATAAGAGACACCGGCATACTCTGCGACATCGTATAACGTTACTGGTTTCACATTCACCACCCTGAATTG
ACTCTCTTCCGGGCGCTATCATGCCATACCGCGAAAGGTTTTGCGCCATTCGATGGTGTCCGGGATCTCG
ACGCTCTCCCTTATGCGACTCCTGCATTAGGAAGCAGCCCAGTAGTAGGTTGAGGCCGTTGAGCACCGCC
GCCGCAAGGAATGGTGCATGCAAGGAGATGGCGCCCAACAGTCCCCCGGCCACGGGGCCTGCCACCATAC
CCACGCCGAAACAAGCGCTCATGAGCCCGAAGTGGCGAGCCCGATCTTCCCCATCGGTGATGTCGGCGAT
ATAGGCGCCAGCAACCGCACCTGTGGCGCCGGTGATGCCGGCCACGATGCGTCCGGCGTAG
Features (pLannotate 1.2.2; 20 found; start..end, strand, type, name):
     28..46      +  promoter       T7 promoter: promoter for bacteriophage T7 RNA polymerase
     47..71      +  protein_bind   lac operator: The lac repressor binds to the lac operator to inhibit transcription in E. coli. This inhibition can be relieved by adding lactose or isopropyl-β-D-thiogalactopyranoside (IPTG). lac repressor encoded by lacI
     86..108     +  RBS            RBS: efficient ribosome binding site from bacteriophage T7 gene 10 (Olins and Rangwala, 1989)
    116..134     +  CDS            capTEV™ (fragment): composite tag for in vivo biotinylation, TEV protease cleavage, and 6xHis tagging
    169..1281    +  CDS            FEM1C (fragment): FEM1C_HUMAN - Also known as KIAA1785. Experimental evidence at protein level: Swiss-Prot protein existence level 1. Probable component of an E3 ubiquitin-protein ligase complex, in which it may act as a substrate recognition subunit. From Homo sapiens (Human).
   1311..1328    +  CDS            9xHis (fragment): 9xHis affinity tag
   1338..1387    +  CDS            SET1 (fragment): solubility-enhancement tag derived from T7 phage gene 10B
   1395..1442    +  terminator     T7 terminator: transcription terminator for bacteriophage T7 RNA polymerase
   1479..1907    +  rep_origin     f1 ori (sequence partly withheld): f1 bacteriophage origin of replication; arrow indicates direction of (+) strand synthesis
   1960..2017    +  promoter       AmpR promoter (fragment): bla
   2026..2841    -  CDS            KanR: aminoglycoside phosphotransferase; aph(3')-Ia; confers resistance to kanamycin in bacteria or G418 (Geneticin®) in eukaryotes
   2963..3551    +  rep_origin     ori: high-copy-number ColE1/pMB1/pBR322/pUC origin of replication
   3737..3876    -  misc_feature   bom: basis of mobility region from pBR322
   3978..4169    -  CDS            rop: Rop protein, which maintains plasmids at low copy number; rop
   4186..4566    +  CDS            YPB1_ECOLX: Protein predicted: Swiss-Prot protein existence level 4. From Escherichia coli.
   4638..4929    -  CDS            TcR (fragment): tetracycline efflux protein; tet; confers resistance to tetracycline
   4944..4965    -  protein_bind   CAP binding site: CAP binding activates transcription in the presence of cAMP. E. coli catabolite activator protein
   4978..6060    -  CDS            lacI: lac repressor; lacI; The lac repressor binds to the lac operator to inhibit transcription in E. coli. This inhibition can be relieved by adding lactose or isopropyl-β-D-thiogalactopyranoside (IPTG).
   6061..6138    -  promoter       lacI promoter: lacI
   6146..6       -  CDS            TcR (fragment) (across the origin): tetracycline efflux protein; tet; confers resistance to tetracycline
