[The description below was written by a language model from this plasmid's Addgene catalogue record and pLannotate feature annotations shown in this document.]
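Description:
FEM1C is a bacterial expression plasmid built on the pET28-MHL backbone, a pET-type vector adapted for ligation-independent cloning and used for producing recombinant protein for structural work. It carries a 1,113 bp fragment of human FEM1C, a probable substrate-recognition subunit of an E3 ubiquitin ligase complex. The catalogue notes that the insert may not be the full open reading frame, and the feature annotation likewise marks it as a fragment. The construct is linked to a deposited crystal structure, consistent with a domain-level design chosen for structure determination.

Expression is driven by a T7 promoter followed by a lac operator and the phage T7 gene 10 ribosome binding site, with a T7 terminator downstream. The plasmid also encodes lacI under its own promoter, so transcription is repressed until IPTG induction in a host that supplies T7 RNA polymerase. The backbone contributes an N-terminal 6xHis tag followed by a TEV protease site, allowing metal-affinity purification and subsequent tag removal. The annotation tool picks up part of this region as a composite-tag fragment. A short His-tag match and a T7 gene 10-derived fragment lie downstream of the insert, and these look like residual pET vector sequence. The record does not indicate whether they are translated.

Selection is by kanamycin through the aph(3')-Ia gene. Replication relies on a pBR322/ColE1-type origin accompanied by rop and the bom region, in keeping with the recorded low copy number. An f1 origin is also present, along with remnant tetracycline-resistance fragments that are not functional markers.
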