Addgene plasmid #167842: FEM1C
Purpose: Bacterial expression for structure determination; may not be full ORF
Depositing lab: Cheryl Arrowsmith. Depositing organization: University of Toronto.
Backbone
  Vector backbone: pET28-MHL
  Backbone manufacturer: SGC (Addgene Plasmid #26096)
  Vector type: Bacterial Expression
Growth in bacteria
  Bacterial resistance: Kanamycin, 50 μg/mL
  Growth temperature: 37°C
  Growth strain: DH5alpha
  Copy number: Low Copy
Gene/Insert
  Gene/Insert name: FEM1C (alt names: PDB ID: 7JYA; SGC clone sample ID: JMC146-E10:C243740)
  Species: H. sapiens (human)
  Insert size (bp): 1113
  Entrez Gene: FEM1C (a.k.a. EUROIMAGE686608, EUROIMAGE783647, FEM1A)
  Promoter: T7
  Tag / fusion protein: 6xHis-TEV (N terminal on backbone)
  Cloning method: Ligation Independent Cloning
  Sequencing primers: 5′ T7; 3′ T7-term
Terms and licenses: Academic/Nonprofit Terms; Industry Terms: Not Available to Industry
Depositor comments: SGC link: http://www.thesgc.org/structures/7JYA/
How to cite: FEM1C was a gift from Cheryl Arrowsmith (Addgene plasmid # 167842 ; http://n2t.net/addgene:167842 ; RRID:Addgene_167842)
