>Addgene plasmid #167842 | FEM1C | depositor partial sequence | sequence record 325790 | Insert Sequence
ATGGATCTAAAGACAGCAGTATTTAACGCAGCTCGGGATGGCAAACTCCGGCTTCTCACCAAATTGTTGG
CAAGCAAATCCAAAGAGGAGGTTTCCTCCTTGATCTCTGAAAAAACAAATGGGGCCACGCCACTCTTGAT
GGCCGCCAGGTATGGGCACCTTGACATGGTGGAATTCCTCCTAGAGCAATGCAGTGCCTCCATAGAAGTT
GGGGGCTCCGTCAATTTTGATGGCGAAACCATTGAGGGGGCTCCCCCTTTATGGGCCGCTTCTGCAGCAG
GACATCTGAAGGTGGTCCAGTCCTTGTTAAATCATGGAGCATCTGTCAACAACACGACTTTAACCAATTC
AACTCCTCTTCGAGCTGCGTGTTTCGATGGCCATTTGGAAATAGTGAAGTACCTTGTAGAACACAAAGCT
GATTTGGAAGTGTCAAACCGACATGGGCATACGTGCTTGATGATTTCATGTTACAAAGGACATAAAGAGA
TTGCTCAGTATTTACTTGAAAAGGGGGCAGATGTTAATAGAAAAAGTGTCAAAGGTAATACTGCATTGCA
TGATTGTGCAGAATCTGGAAGTTTGGACATCATGAAGATGCTTCTTATGTATTGTGCCAAGATGGAAAAG
GATGGTTATGGAATGACTCCCCTTCTCTCAGCAAGTGTGACTGGTCACACAAATATTGTGGATTTTCTGA
CACACCATGCACAGACCAGCAAGACAGAACGTATTAATGCTCTAGAGCTTCTGGGAGCTACATTTGTAGA
CAAAAAAAGAGATCTGCTTGGGGCTTTGAAATACTGGAAAAAGGCAATGAACATGAGGTACAGTGATAGG
ACTAATATTATTAGTAAACCAGTGCCACAGACACTAATAATGGCTTATGATTATGCCAAGGAAGTGAACA
GTGCAGAAGAGCTAGAAGGTCTTATTGCTGATCCTGATGAGATGAGAATGCAGGCACTATTAATCAGAGA
ACGTATTCTTGGTCCTTCTCATCCTGATACCTCTTACTATATTAGATATAGAGGCGCTGTCTATGCAGAC
TCTGGAAATTTCAAACGATGCATCAACCTATGGAAGTATGCTTTGGATATGCAGCAGAGCAAT
